>Addgene plasmid #216188 | pHAGE2-TetO-SOX17E57P | addgene full sequence | sequence record 431929 | Addgene NGS Result
TGGAAGGGCTAATTCACTCCCAAAGAAGACAAGATATCCTTGATCTGTGGATCTACCACACACAAGGCTA
CTTCCCTGATTAGCAGAACTACACACCAGGGCCAGGGGTCAGATATCCACTGACCTTTGGATGGTGCTAC
AAGCTAGTACCAGTTGAGCCAGATAAGGTAGAAGAGGCCAATAAAGGAGAGAACACCAGCTTGTTACACC
CTGTGAGCCTGCATGGGATGGATGACCCGGAGAGAGAAGTGTTAGAGTGGAGGTTTGACAGCCGCCTAGC
ATTTCATCACGTGGCCCGAGAGCTGCATCCGGAGTACTTCAAGAACTGCTGATATCGAGCTTGCTACAAG
GGACTTTCCGCTGGGGACTTTCCAGGGAGGCGTGGCCTGGGCGGGACTGGGGAGTGGCGAGCCCTCAGAT
CCTGCATATAAGCAGCTGCTTTTTGCCTGTACTGGGTCTCTCTGGTTAGACCAGATCTGAGCCTGGGAGC
TCTCTGGCTAACTAGGGAACCCACTGCTTAAGCCTCAATAAAGCTTGCCTTGAGTGCTTCAAGTAGTGTG
TGCCCGTCTGTTGTGTGACTCTGGTAACTAGAGATCCCTCAGACCCTTTTAGTCAGTGTGGAAAATCTCT
AGCAGTGGCGCCCGAACAGGGACTTGAAAGCGAAAGGGAAACCAGAGGAGCTCTCTCGACGCAGGACTCG
GCTTGCTGAAGCGCGCACGGCAAGAGGCGAGGGGCGGCGACTGGTGAGTACGCCAAAAATTTTGACTAGC
GGAGGCTAGAAGGAGAGAGATGGGTGCGAGAGCGTCAGTATTAAGCGGGGGAGAATTAGATCGCGATGGG
AAAAAATTCGGTTAAGGCCAGGGGGAAAGAAAAAATATAAATTAAAACATATAGTATGGGCAAGCAGGGA
GCTAGAACGATTCGCAGTTAATCCTGGCCTGTTAGAAACATCAGAAGGCTGTAGACAAATACTGGGACAG
CTACAACCATCCCTTCAGACAGGATCAGAAGAACTTAGATCATTATATAATACAGTAGCAACCCTCTATT
GTGTGCATCAAAGGATAGAGATAAAAGACACCAAGGAAGCTTTAGACAAGATAGAGGAAGAGCAAAACAA
AAGTAAGACCACCGCACAGCAAGCGGCCGGCCGCTGATCTTCAGACCTGGAGGAGGAGATATGAGGGACA
ATTGGAGAAGTGAATTATATAAATATAAAGTAGTAAAAATTGAACCATTAGGAGTAGCACCCACCAAGGC
AAAGAGAAGAGTGGTGCAGAGAGAAAAAAGAGCAGTGGGAATAGGAGCTTTGTTCCTTGGGTTCTTGGGA
GCAGCAGGAAGCACTATGGGCGCAGCGTCAATGACGCTGACGGTACAGGCCAGACAATTATTGTCTGGTA
TAGTGCAGCAGCAGAACAATTTGCTGAGGGCTATTGAGGCGCAACAGCATCTGTTGCAACTCACAGTCTG
GGGCATCAAGCAGCTCCAGGCAAGAATCCTGGCTGTGGAAAGATACCTAAAGGATCAACAGCTCCTGGGG
ATTTGGGGTTGCTCTGGAAAACTCATTTGCACCACTGCTGTGCCTTGGAATGCTAGTTGGAGTAATAAAT
CTCTGGAACAGATTTGGAATCACACGACCTGGATGGAGTGGGACAGAGAAATTAACAATTACACAAGCTT
AATACACTCCTTAATTGAAGAATCGCAAAACCAGCAAGAAAAGAATGAACAAGAATTATTGGAATTAGAT
AAATGGGCAAGTTTGTGGAATTGGTTTAACATAACAAATTGGCTGTGGTATATAAAATTATTCATAATGA
TAGTAGGAGGCTTGGTAGGTTTAAGAATAGTTTTTGCTGTACTTTCTATAGTGAATAGAGTTAGGCAGGG
ATATTCACCATTATCGTTTCAGACCCACCTCCCAACCCCGAGGGGACCCGACAGGCCCGAAGGAATAGAA
GAAGAAGGTGGAGAGAGAGACAGAGACAGATCCATTCGATTAGTGAACGGATCTCGACGGTATCGCCGAA
TTCACAAATGGCAGTATTCATCCACAATTTTAAAAGAAAAGGGGGGATTGGGGGGTACAGTGCAGGGGAA
AGAATAGTAGACATAATAGCAACAGACATACAAACTAAAGAATTACAAAAACAAATTACAAAAATTCAAA
ATTTTCGGGTTTATTACAGGGACAGCAGAGATCCAGTTTGGACTAGTCCACACCCTAACTGACACACTCG
AGTTTACCACTCCCTATCAGTGATAGAGAAAAGTGAAAGTCGAGTTTACCACTCCCTATCAGTGATAGAG
AAAAGTGAAAGTCGAGTTTACCACTCCCTATCAGTGATAGAGAAAAGTGAAAGTCGAGTTTACCACTCCC
TATCAGTGATAGAGAAAAGTGAAAGTCGAGTTTACCACTCCCTATCAGTGATAGAGAAAAGTGAAAGTCG
AGTTTACCACTCCCTATCAGTGATAGAGAAAAGTGAAAGTCGAGTTTACCACTCCCTATCAGTGATAGAG
AAAAGTGAAAGTCGAGCTCGGTACCCGGGTCGAGGTAGGCATGTACGGTGGGAGGCCTATATAAGCAGAG
CTCGTTTAGTGAACCGTCAGATCGCCTGGAGACGCCATCCACGCTGTTTTGACCTCCATAGAAGACACCG
GGACCGATCCAGCCTGCGGCCACCACCGGTATGAGCAGCCCGGATGCGGGATACGCCAGTGACGACCAGA
GCCAGACCCAGAGCGCGCTGCCCGCGGTGATGGCCGGGCTGGGCCCCTGCCCCTGGGCCGAGTCGCTGAG
CCCCATCGGGGACATGAAGGTGAAGGGCGAGGCGCCGGCGAACAGCGGAGCACCGGCCGGGGCCGCGGGC
CGAGCCAAGGGCGAGTCCCGTATCCGGCGGCCGATGAACGCTTTCATGGTGTGGGCTAAGGACGAGCGCA
AGCGGCTGGCGCAGCAGAATCCAGACCTGCACAACGCCGAGTTGAGCAAGATGCTGGGCAAGTCGTGGAA
GGCGCTGACGCTGGCGGAAAAGCGGCCCTTCGTGGAGGAAGCACCGCGGCTGCGCGTGCAGCACATGCAG
GACCACCCCAACTACAAGTACCGGCCGCGGCGGCGCAAGCAGGTGAAGCGGCTGAAGCGGGTGGAGGGCG
GCTTCCTGCACGGCCTGGCTGAGCCGCAGGCGGCCGCGCTGGGCCCCGAGGGCGGCCGCGTGGCCATGGA
CGGCCTGGGCCTCCAGTTCCCCGAGCAGGGCTTCCCCGCCGGCCCGCCGCTGCTGCCTCCGCACATGGGC
GGCCACTACCGCGACTGCCAGAGTCTGGGCGCGCCTCCGCTCGACGGCTACCCGTTGCCCACGCCCGACA
CGTCCCCGCTGGACGGCGTGGACCCCGACCCGGCTTTCTTCGCCGCCCCGATGCCCGGGGACTGCCCGGC
GGCCGGCACCTACAGCTACGCGCAGGTCTCGGACTACGCTGGCCCCCCGGAGCCTCCCGCCGGTCCCATG
CACCCCCGACTCGGCCCAGAGCCCGCGGGTCCCTCGATTCCGGGCCTCCTGGCGCCACCCAGCGCCCTTC
ACGTGTACTACGGCGCGATGGGCTCGCCCGGGGCGGGCGGCGGGCGCGGCTTCCAGATGCAGCCGCAACA
CCAGCACCAGCACCAGCACCAGCACCACCCCCCGGGCCCCGGACAGCCGTCGCCCCCTCCGGAGGCACTG
CCCTGCCGGGACGGCACGGACCCCAGTCAGCCCGCCGAGCTCCTCGGGGAGGTGGACCGCACGGAATTTG
AACAGTATCTGCACTTCGTGTGCAAGCCTGAGATGGGCCTCCCCTACCAGGGGCATGACTCCGGTGTGAA
TCTCCCCGACAGCCACGGGGCCATTTCCTCGGTGGTGTCCGACGCCAGCTCCGCGGTATATTACTGCAAC
TATCCTGACGTGTGAGTCGACATCGATAGATCCTAATCAACCTCTGGATTACAAAATTTGTGAAAGATTG
ACTGGTATTCTTAACTATGTTGCTCCTTTTACGCTATGTGGATACGCTGCTTTAATGCCTTTGTATCATG
CTATTGCTTCCCGTATGGCTTTCATTTTCTCCTCCTTGTATAAATCCTGGTTGCTGTCTCTTTATGAGGA
GTTGTGGCCCGTTGTCAGGCAACGTGGCGTGGTGTGCACTGTGTTTGCTGACGCAACCCCCACTGGTTGG
GGCATTGCCACCACCTGTCAGCTCCTTTCCGGGACTTTCGCTTTCCCCCTCCCTATTGCCACGGCGGAAC
TCATCGCCGCCTGCCTTGCCCGCTGCTGGACAGGGGCTCGGCTGTTGGGCACTGACAATTCCGTGGTGTT
GTCGGGGAAATCATCGTCCTTTCCTTGGCTGCTCGCCTGTGTTGCCACCTGGATTCTGCGCGGGACGTCC
TTCTGCTACGTCCCTTCGGCCCTCAATCCAGCGGACCTTCCTTCCCGCGGCCTGCTGCCGGCTCTGCGGC
CTCTTCCGCGTCTTCGCCTTCGCCCTCAGACGAGTCGGATCTCCCTTTGGGCCGCCTCCCCGCCTGGTAC
CTTTAAGACCAATGACTTACAAGGCAGCTGTAGATCTTAGCCACTTTTTAAAAGAAAAGGGGGGACTGGA
AGGGCTAATTCACTCCCAACGAAGACAAGATCACCTGCAGGACAGGCGCGCCATAACTTCGTATAGCATA
CATTATACGAAGTTATCTGCTTTTTGCTTGTACTGGGTCTCTCTGGTTAGACCAGATCTGAGCCTGGGAG
CTCTCTGGCTAACTAGGGAACCCACTGCTTAAGCCTCAATAAAGCTTGCCTTGAGTGCTTCAAGTAGTGT
GTGCCCGTCTGTTGTGTGACTCTGGTAACTAGAGATCCCTCAGACCCTTTTAGTCAGTGTGGAAAATCTC
TAGCACCCGGGCGATTAAGGAAAGGGCTAGATCATTCTTGAAGACGAAAGGGCCTCGTGATACGCCTATT
TTTATAGGTTAATGTCATGATAATAATGGTTTCTTAGACGTCAGGTGGCACTTTTCGGGGAAATGTGCGC
GGAACCCCTATTTGTTTATTTTTCTAAATACATTCAAATATGTATCCGCTCATGAGACAATAACCCTGAT
AAATGCTTCAATAATATTGAAAAAGGAAGAGTATGAGTATTCAACATTTCCGTGTCGCCCTTATTCCCTT
TTTTGCGGCATTTTGCCTTCCTGTTTTTGCTCACCCAGAAACGCTGGTGAAAGTAAAAGATGCTGAAGAT
CAGTTGGGTGCACGAGTGGGTTACATCGAACTGGATCTCAACAGCGGTAAGATCCTTGAGAGTTTTCGCC
CCGAAGAACGTTTTCCAATGATGAGCACTTTTAAAGTTCTGCTATGTGGCGCGGTATTATCCCGTGTTGA
CGCCGGGCAAGAGCAACTCGGTCGCCGCATACACTATTCTCAGAATGACTTGGTTGAGTACTCACCAGTC
ACAGAAAAGCATCTTACGGATGGCATGACAGTAAGAGAATTATGCAGTGCTGCCATAACCATGAGTGATA
ACACTGCGGCCAACTTACTTCTGACAACGATCGGAGGACCGAAGGAGCTAACCGCTTTTTTGCACAACAT
GGGGGATCATGTAACTCGCCTTGATCGTTGGGAACCGGAGCTGAATGAAGCCATACCAAACGACGAGCGT
GACACCACGATGCCTGTAGCAATGGCAACAACGTTGCGCAAACTATTAACTGGCGAACTACTTACTCTAG
CTTCCCGGCAACAATTAATAGACTGGATGGAGGCGGATAAAGTTGCAGGACCACTTCTGCGCTCGGCCCT
TCCGGCTGGCTGGTTTATTGCTGATAAATCTGGAGCCGGTGAGCGTGGGTCTCGCGGTATCATTGCAGCA
CTGGGGCCAGATGGTAAGCCCTCCCGTATCGTAGTTATCTACACGACGGGGAGTCAGGCAACTATGGATG
AACGAAATAGACAGATCGCTGAGATAGGTGCCTCACTGATTAAGCATTGGTAACTGTCAGACCAAGTTTA
CTCATATATACTTTAGATTGATTTAAAACTTCATTTTTAATTTAAAAGGATCTAGGTGAAGATCCTTTTT
GATAATCTCATGACCAAAATCCCTTAACGTGAGTTTTCGTTCCACTGAGCGTCAGACCCCGTAGAAAAGA
TCAAAGGATCTTCTTGAGATCCTTTTTTTCTGCGCGTAATCTGCTGCTTGCAAACAAAAAAACCACCGCT
ACCAGCGGTGGTTTGTTTGCCGGATCAAGAGCTACCAACTCTTTTTCCGAAGGTAACTGGCTTCAGCAGA
GCGCAGATACCAAATACTGTTCTTCTAGTGTAGCCGTAGTTAGGCCACCACTTCAAGAACTCTGTAGCAC
CGCCTACATACCTCGCTCTGCTAATCCTGTTACCAGTGGCTGCTGCCAGTGGCGATAAGTCGTGTCTTAC
CGGGTTGGACTCAAGACGATAGTTACCGGATAAGGCGCAGCGGTCGGGCTGAACGGGGGGTTCGTGCACA
CAGCCCAGCTTGGAGCGAACGACCTACACCGAACTGAGATACCTACAGCGTGAGCTATGAGAAAGCGCCA
CGCTTCCCGAAGGGAGAAAGGCGGACAGGTATCCGGTAAGCGGCAGGGTCGGAACAGGAGAGCGCACGAG
GGAGCTTCCAGGGGGAAACGCCTGGTATCTTTATAGTCCTGTCGGGTTTCGCCACCTCTGACTTGAGCGT
CGATTTTTGTGATGCTCGTCAGGGGGGCGGAGCCTATGGAAAAACGCCAGCAACGCGGCCTTTTTACGGT
TCCTGGCCTTTTGCTGGCCTTTTGCTCACATGTTCTTTCCTGCGTTATCCCCTGATTCTGTGGATAACCG
TATTACCGCCTTTGAGTGAGCTGATACCGCTCGCCGCAGCCGAACGACCGAGCGCAGCGAGTCAGTGAGC
GAGGAAGCGGAAGAGCGCCCAATACGCAAACCGCCTCTCCCCGCGCGTTGGCCGATTCATTAATGCAGCA
AGCTCATGGCTGACTAATTTTTTTTATTTATGCAGAGGCCGAGGCCGCCTCGGCCTCTGAGCTATTCCAG
AAGTAGTGAGGAGGCTTTTTTGGAGGCCTAGGCTTTTGCAAAAAGCTCCCCGTGGCACGACAGGTTTCCC
GACTGGAAAGCGGGCAGTGAGCGCAACGCAATTAATGTGAGTTAGCTCACTCATTAGGCACCCCAGGCTT
TACACTTTATGCTTCCGGCTCGTATGTTGTGTGGAATTGTGAGCGGATAACAATTTCACACAGGAAACAG
CTATGACATGATTACGAATTTCACAAATAAAGCATTTTTTTCACTGCATTCTAGTTGTGGTTTGTCCAAA
CTCATCAATGTATCTTATCATGTCTGGATCAACTGGATAACTCAAGCTAACCAAAATCATCCCAAACTTC
CCACCCCATACCCTATTACCACTGCCAATTACCTGTGGTTTCATTTACTCTAAACCTGTGATTCCTCTGA
ATTATTTTCATTTTAAAGAAATTGTATTTGTTAAATATGTACTACAAACTTAGTAGT
Features (pLannotate 1.2.2; 27 found; start..end, strand, type, name):
    377..634     +  LTR            5' LTR (truncated): truncated 5' long terminal repeat (LTR) from HIV-1
    681..806     +  misc_feature   HIV-1 Ψ: packaging signal of human immunodeficiency virus type 1
    790..1128    +  CDS            HIV-1 gag (fragment): gag protein from human immunodeficiency virus 1; gag
   1303..1536    +  misc_feature   RRE: The Rev response element (RRE) of HIV-1 allows for Rev-dependent mRNA export from the nucleus to the cytoplasm.
   1913..2013    +  CDS            Rev (fragment): human immunodeficiency virus 1 (HIV-1) Rev protein; rev; enhances nuclear export of unspliced and incompletely spliced viral mRNAs
   2058..2175    +  misc_feature   cPPT/CTS: central polypurine tract and central termination sequence of HIV-1
   2217..2237    -  promoter       SV40 promoter (fragment): SV40 enhancer and early promoter
   2251..2521    +  protein_bind   tetracycline response element: contains seven copies of the tetracycline operator tetO tetracycline repressor TetR
   2532..2549    +  misc_feature   MCS (fragment): pUC18/19 multiple cloning site
   2549..2616    +  promoter       tight TRE promoter (fragment): Tet-responsive promoter PTight, consisting of seven tet operator sequences followed by the minimal CMV promoter
   2691..3932    +  CDS            SOX17: SOX17_HUMAN - Experimental evidence at protein level: Swiss-Prot protein existence level 1. Acts as transcription regulator that binds target promoter DNA and bends the DNA. Binds to the sequences 5'-AACAAT-'3 or 5'- AACAAAG-3'. Modulates transcriptional regulation via WNT3A. Inhibits Wnt signaling. Promotes degradation of activated CTNNB1. Plays a key role in the regulation of embryonic development. Required for normal development of the definitive gut endoderm. Required for normal looping of the embryonic heart tube. Plays an important role in embryonic and postnatal vascular development, in
   3955..4543    +  misc_feature   WPRE: woodchuck hepatitis virus posttranscriptional regulatory element
   4596..4615    +  misc_feature   cPPT/CTS (fragment): central polypurine tract and central termination sequence of HIV-1
   4617..4652    +  LTR            3' LTR (ΔU3) (fragment): self-inactivating 3' long terminal repeat (LTR) from HIV-1
   4673..4706    +  protein_bind   loxP: Cre-mediated recombination occurs in the 8-bp core sequence (GCATACAT). Cre recombinase
   4725..4905    +  LTR            5' LTR (truncated): truncated 5' long terminal repeat (LTR) from HIV-1
   5038..5142    +  promoter       AmpR promoter: bla
   5143..6003    +  CDS            AmpR: β-lactamase; bla; confers resistance to ampicillin, carbenicillin, and related antibiotics
   6174..6762    +  rep_origin     ori: high-copy-number ColE1/pMB1/pBR322/pUC origin of replication
   6945..6999    +  CDS            lacI (fragment): lac repressor; lacI; The lac repressor binds to the lac operator to inhibit transcription in E. coli. This inhibition can be relieved by adding lactose or isopropyl-β-D-thiogalactopyranoside (IPTG).
   7005..7098    +  rep_origin     SV40 ori (fragment): SV40 origin of replication
   7123..7160    +  CDS            lacI (fragment): lac repressor; lacI; The lac repressor binds to the lac operator to inhibit transcription in E. coli. This inhibition can be relieved by adding lactose or isopropyl-β-D-thiogalactopyranoside (IPTG).
   7173..7194    +  protein_bind   CAP binding site: CAP binding activates transcription in the presence of cAMP. E. coli catabolite activator protein
   7209..7239    +  promoter       lac promoter: promoter for the E. coli lac operon
   7247..7263    +  protein_bind   lac operator: The lac repressor binds to the lac operator to inhibit transcription in E. coli. This inhibition can be relieved by adding lactose or isopropyl-β-D-thiogalactopyranoside (IPTG). lac repressor encoded by lacI
   7297..7380    +  polyA_signal   SV40 poly(A) signal (fragment): SV40 polyadenylation signal
   7547..329     +  CDS            nef (fragment) (across the origin): NEF_HV1BR - Experimental evidence at protein level: Swiss-Prot protein existence level 1. Extracellular Nef protein targets CD4(+) T-lymphocytes for apoptosis by interacting with CXCR4 surface receptors (PubMed:14990729). From Human immunodeficiency virus type 1 group M subtype B (isolate BRU/LAI) (HIV-1).
