[The description below was written by a language model from this plasmid's Addgene catalogue record and pLannotate feature annotations shown in this document.]
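Description:
pHAGE2-TetO-SOX17E57P is an HIV-1-based lentiviral transfer plasmid of about 7.5 kb, built on the pHAGE2-TetO backbone, for doxycycline-inducible expression of a mutant human SOX17. It is maintained in E. coli as a high-copy plasmid through a ColE1/pUC-type origin and selected with ampicillin via the β-lactamase gene. The record lists a recombination-deficient strain for propagation, as is common for LTR-containing vectors. Lentiviral elements annotated between the two LTRs include the Ψ packaging signal with a gag fragment, the Rev response element for Rev-dependent export of the genomic RNA, and the cPPT/CTS. A WPRE downstream of the insert enhances transcript expression. The 3' LTR region is annotated as a ΔU3 self-inactivating fragment with an embedded loxP site. After reverse transcription this site would be copied to both ends of the provirus, which in principle allows Cre-mediated excision of the integrated cassette.

The payload is the full-length SOX17 coding sequence placed behind a tetracycline response element with seven tetO repeats and a minimal CMV promoter. Transcription therefore requires a Tet transactivator, which is not encoded on this plasmid and must be supplied separately. The insert carries Glu122Pro, which corresponds to E57P in HMG-box numbering, along with two silent changes at Glu113 and Glu120. No epitope tag, reporter or mammalian selection marker is annotated. According to the record, the plasmid is used to produce lentivirus for pluripotency reprogramming experiments. The associated study concerns an acidic residue in the OCT4 dimerization interface of SOX17 that governs whether the factor can induce pluripotency.
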