Addgene plasmid #216188: pHAGE2-TetO-SOX17E57P
Purpose: Generate lentiviruses encoding for human SOX17E57P (HMG box numbering); for use in pluripotency reprogramming
Depositing lab: Ralf Jauch. Depositing organization: University of Hong Kong. Publication: An acidic residue within the OCT4 dimerization interface of SOX17 is necessary and sufficient to overcome its pluripotency-inducing activity. Ho SY, Hu H, Ho DHH, Renom APS, Yeung SW, Boerner F, Weng M, Hutchins AP, Jauch R. Stem Cell Reports. 2025 Mar 11;20(3):102398. doi: 10.1016/j.stemcr.2025.102398. Epub 2025 Feb 6. PubMed 39919754.
Backbone
  Vector backbone: pHAGE2-TetO
  Vector type: Lentiviral
Growth in bacteria
  Bacterial resistance: Ampicillin, 100 μg/mL
  Growth temperature: 37°C
  Growth strain: NEB Stable
  Copy number: High Copy
Gene/Insert
  Gene/Insert name: SOX17
  Species: H. sapiens (human)
  Mutation: Glu113Glu (silent mutation); Glu120Glu (silent mutation); Glu122Pro
  Entrez Gene: SOX17 (a.k.a. VUR3)
  Cloning method: Restriction Enzyme; 5′ cloning site Unknown (unknown if destroyed)
Terms and licenses: Academic/Nonprofit Terms; Industry Terms: Not Available to Industry
How to cite: pHAGE2-TetO-SOX17E57P was a gift from Ralf Jauch (Addgene plasmid # 216188 ; http://n2t.net/addgene:216188 ; RRID:Addgene_216188)
